>Addgene plasmid #231756 | pZZMP122 | addgene full sequence | sequence record 460123 | Addgene NGS Result
GACGGATCGGGAGATCTCCCGATCCCCTATGGTGCACTCTCAGTACAATCTGCTCTGATGCCGCATAGTT
AAGCCAGTATCTGCTCCCTGCTTGTGTGTTGGAGGTCGCTGAGTAGTGCGCGAGCAAAATTTAAGCTACA
ACAAGGCAAGGCTTGACCGACAATTGCATGAAGAATCTGCTTAGGGTTAGGCGTTTTGCGCTGCTTCGCG
ATGTACGGGCCAGATATACGCGTTGACATTGATTATTGACTAGTTATTAATAGTAATCAATTACGGGGTC
ATTAGTTCATAGCCCATATATGGAGTTCCGCGTTACATAACTTACGGTAAATGGCCCGCCTGGCTGACCG
CCCAACGACCCCCGCCCATTGACGTCAATAATGACGTATGTTCCCATAGTAACGCCAATAGGGACTTTCC
ATTGACGTCAATGGGTGGAGTATTTACGGTAAACTGCCCACTTGGCAGTACATCAAGTGTATCATATGCC
AAGTACGCCCCCTATTGACGTCAATGACGGTAAATGGCCCGCCTGGCATTATGCCCAGTACATGACCTTA
TGGGACTTTCCTACTTGGCAGTACATCTACGTATTAGTCATCGCTATTACCATGGTGATGCGGTTTTGGC
AGTACATCAATGGGCGTGGATAGCGGTTTGACTCACGGGGATTTCCAAGTCTCCACCCCATTGACGTCAA
TGGGAGTTTGTTTTGGCACCAAAATCAACGGGACTTTCCAAAATGTCGTAACAACTCCGCCCCATTGACG
CAAATGGGCGGTAGGCGTGTACGGTGGGAGGTCTATATAAGCAGAGCTCTCTGGCTAACTAGAGAACCCA
CTGCTTACTGGCTTATCGAAATTAATACGACTCACTATAGGGAGACCCAAGCTGGCTAGCGCCACCATGG
ATTACAAGGATGACGACGATAAGGAGAACCTCTACTTCCAGGGAGCTTTTGCCCCCATGGGACCTGAGGC
CAGCTTCTTCGATGCCCTGGATAGACATAGAGCCTCTCTGCTGGCCATGGTGAAAAGAGGCGCTGGCGAG
ACCCCTGCTGGCGCCACAAGAGTCGCCTCCAGCTCCGAGGTGCTGACAGCCATCGAAAACATCATCCAGG
ACATCATCAAGTCCCTGGCTAGAAACGAGGTGCCTGCCTTCACCATCGACAACAGATCTAGCTGGGAGAA
CATCATGTTCGACGATAGTGTGGGCCTGCGGATGATCCCCCAGTGCACCACCAGAAAGATCAGAAGCGAC
AGCCCTAAGAGCGTGAAGAAATTCGCCCTGATTCTGAAGGTGCTGAGCATGATCTACAAGCTGATCCAGA
GCGACACCTACGCCACCAAGCGGGACATCTACTTCACCGACTCCCAGCTGTTCGGCAACCAGGCCGCCGT
GGATTCTGCCATCGATGACATCAGCTGCATGCTGAAAGTGCCCAGACGGAGCCTGCACGTGTTGTCTACA
AGCAAGGGCCTGATCGCCGGCAATCTGCGGTACATGGAAGAGGACGGCACCCGGGTGCAGTGTACCTGCA
GCGCCACCGCCACAGCCGTGCCTACGAACATCCAGGGCATGCAGCACCTGATCACCGACGCCAAGTTCCT
GCTGATCGTGGAAAAAGATGCTACCTTCCAGCGGCTGCTGGACGACAACTTCTGCAGCAGAATGAGCCCT
TGTATCATGGTCACAGGCAAGGGCGTGCCAGACCTGAACACCCGGCTGCTGGTGAAGAAGCTGTGGGACA
CATTTCACATCCCGGTTTTCACCCTGGTGGACGCCGATCCTTACGGAATCGAGATCATGTGCATCTATAA
GTACGGCAGCATGAGCATGAGCTTTGAGGCCCACAATCTGACAATTCCAACAATTCGGTGGCTGGGACTG
CTGCCCAGCGATATCCAAAGACTTAATATCCCCAAGGACAGCCTGATCCCTCTGACCAAGCACGACCAGA
TGAAACTGGACAGCATCCTGAAGAGACCTTATATCACCTACCAGCCTCTCTGGAAGAAGGAACTGGAAAT
GATGGCCGACTCTAAGATGAAGGCCGAGATCCAAGCTCTGACACTACTGAGCTCTGATTACCTGTCTAGA
GTGTACCTGCCTAACAAGCTGAGGTTCGGCGGATGGATCTAAGGATCCATCGATCTCGAGTCTAGAGGGC
CCGTTTAAACCCGCTGATCAGCCTCGACTGTGCCTTCTAGTTGCCAGCCATCTGTTGTTTGCCCCTCCCC
CGTGCCTTCCTTGACCCTGGAAGGTGCCACTCCCACTGTCCTTTCCTAATAAAATGAGGAAATTGCATCG
CATTGTCTGAGTAGGTGTCATTCTATTCTGGGGGGTGGGGTGGGGCAGGACAGCAAGGGGGAGGATTGGG
AAGACAATAGCAGGCATGCTGGGGATGCGGTGGGCTCTATGGCTTCTGAGGCGGAAAGAACCAGCTGGGG
CTCTAGGGGGTATCCCC
[124 nt withheld, positions 2468-2591]
C
[91 nt withheld, positions 2593-2683]
A
[49 nt withheld, positions 2685-2733]
CCTTTGACGTTGGAGTCCACGTTCTTT
[37 nt withheld, positions 2761-2797]
ACCCTATCTCGGTCTATTCTTTTGATTTATAAGGGATTTTGCCGATTTCGGCCTATTGGTTAAAAAATGA
GCTGATTTAACAAAAATTTAACGCGAATTAATTCTGTGGAATGTGTGTCAGTTAGGGTGTGGAAAGTCCC
CAGGCTCCCCAGCAGGCAGAAGTATGCAAAGCATGCATCTCAATTAGTCAGCAACCAGGTGTGGAAAGTC
CCCAGGCTCCCCAGCAGGCAGAAGTATGCAAAGCATGCATCTCAATTAGTCAGCAACCATAGTCCCGCCC
CTAACTCCGCCCATCCCGCCCCTAACTCCGCCCAGTTCCGCCCATTCTCCGCCCCATGGCTGACTAATTT
TTTTTATTTATGCAGAGGCCGAGGCCGCCTCTGCCTCTGAGCTATTCCAGAAGTAGTGAGGAGGCTTTTT
TGGAGGCCTAGGCTTTTGCAAAAAGCTCCCGGGAGCTTGTATATCCATTTTCGGATCTGATCAGCACGTG
ATGAAAAAGCCTGAACTCACCGCGACGTCTGTCGAGAAGTTTCTGATCGAAAAGTTCGACAGCGTCTCCG
ACCTGATGCAGCTCTCGGAGGGCGAAGAATCTCGTGCTTTCAGCTTCGATGTAGGAGGGCGTGGATATGT
CCTGCGGGTAAATAGCTGCGCCGATGGTTTCTACAAAGATCGTTATGTTTATCGGCACTTTGCATCGGCC
GCGCTCCCGATTCCGGAAGTGCTTGACATTGGGGAATTCAGCGAGAGCCTGACCTATTGCATCTCCCGCC
GTGCACAGGGTGTCACGTTGCAAGACCTGCCTGAAACCGAACTGCCCGCTGTTCTGCAGCCGGTCGCGGA
GGCCATGGATGCGATCGCTGCGGCCGATCTTAGCCAGACGAGCGGGTTCGGCCCATTCGGACCGCAAGGA
ATCGGTCAATACACTACATGGCGTGATTTCATATGCGCGATTGCTGATCCCCATGTGTATCACTGGCAAA
CTGTGATGGACGACACCGTCAGTGCGTCCGTCGCGCAGGCTCTCGATGAGCTGATGCTTTGGGCCGAGGA
CTGCCCCGAAGTCCGGCACCTCGTGCACGCGGATTTCGGCTCCAACAATGTCCTGACGGACAATGGCCGC
ATAACAGCGGTCATTGACTGGAGCGAGGCGATGTTCGGGGATTCCCAATACGAGGTCGCCAACATCTTCT
TCTGGAGGCCGTGGTTGGCTTGTATGGAGCAGCAGACGCGCTACTTCGAGCGGAGGCATCCGGAGCTTGC
AGGATCGCCGCGGCTCCGGGCGTATATGCTCCGCATTGGTCTTGACCAACTCTATCAGAGCTTGGTTGAC
GGCAATTTCGATGATGCAGCTTGGGCGCAGGGTCGATGCGACGCAATCGTCCGATCCGGAGCCGGGACTG
TCGGGCGTACACAAATCGCCCGCAGAAGCGCGGCCGTCTGGACCGATGGCTGTGTAGAAGTACTCGCCGA
TAGTGGAAACCGACGCCCCAGCACTCGTCCGAGGGCAAAGGAATAGCACGTGCTACGAGATTTCGATTCC
ACCGCCGCCTTCTATGAAAGGTTGGGCTTCGGAATCGTTTTCCGGGACGCCGGCTGGATGATCCTCCAGC
GCGGGGATCTCATGCTGGAGTTCTTCGCCCACCCCAACTTGTTTATTGCAGCTTATAATGGTTACAAATA
AAGCAATAGCATCACAAATTTCACAAATAAAGCATTTTTTTCACTGCATTCTAGTTGTGGTTTGTCCAAA
CTCATCAATGTATCTTATCATGTCTGTATACCGTCGACCTCTAGCTAGAGCTTGGCGTAATCATGGTCAT
AGCTGTTTCCTGTGTGAAATTGTTATCCGCTCACAATTCCACACAACATACGAGCCGGAAGCATAAAGTG
TAAAGCCTGGGGTGCCTAATGAGTGAGCTAACTCACATTAATTGCGTTGCGCTCACTGCCCGCTTTCCAG
TCGGGAAACCTGTCGTGCCAGCTGCATTAATGAATCGGCCAACGCGCGGGGAGAGGCGGTTTGCGTATTG
GGCGCTCTTCCGCTTCCTCGCTCACTGACTCGCTGCGCTCGGTCGTTCGGCTGCGGCGAGCGGTATCAGC
TCACTCAAAGGCGGTAATACGGTTATCCACAGAATCAGGGGATAACGCAGGAAAGAACATGTGAGCAAAA
GGCCAGCAAAAGGCCAGGAACCGTAAAAAGGCCGCGTTGCTGGCGTTTTTCCATAGGCTCCGCCCCCCTG
ACGAGCATCACAAAAATCGACGCTCAAGTCAGAGGTGGCGAAACCCGACAGGACTATAAAGATACCAGGC
GTTTCCCCCTGGAAGCTCCCTCGTGCGCTCTCCTGTTCCGACCCTGCCGCTTACCGGATACCTGTCCGCC
TTTCTCCCTTCGGGAAGCGTGGCGCTTTCTCATAGCTCACGCTGTAGGTATCTCAGTTCGGTGTAGGTCG
TTCGCTCCAAGCTGGGCTGTGTGCACGAACCCCCCGTTCAGCCCGACCGCTGCGCCTTATCCGGTAACTA
TCGTCTTGAGTCCAACCCGGTAAGACACGACTTATCGCCACTGGCAGCAGCCACTGGTAACAGGATTAGC
AGAGCGAGGTATGTAGGCGGTGCTACAGAGTTCTTGAAGTGGTGGCCTAACTACGGCTACACTAGAAGAA
CAGTATTTGGTATCTGCGCTCTGCTGAAGCCAGTTACCTTCGGAAAAAGAGTTGGTAGCTCTTGATCCGG
CAAACAAACCACCGCTGGTAGCGGTGGTTTTTTTGTTTGCAAGCAGCAGATTACGCGCAGAAAAAAAGGA
TCTCAAGAAGATCCTTTGATCTTTTCTACGGGGTCTGACGCTCAGTGGAACGAAAACTCACGTTAAGGGA
TTTTGGTCATGAGATTATCAAAAAGGATCTTCACCTAGATCCTTTTAAATTAAAAATGAAGTTTTAAATC
AATCTAAAGTATATATGAGTAAACTTGGTCTGACAGTTACCAATGCTTAATCAGTGAGGCACCTATCTCA
GCGATCTGTCTATTTCGTTCATCCATAGTTGCCTGACTCCCCGTCGTGTAGATAACTACGATACGGGAGG
GCTTACCATCTGGCCCCAGTGCTGCAATGATACCGCGAGACCCACGCTCACCGGCTCCAGATTTATCAGC
AATAAACCAGCCAGCCGGAAGGGCCGAGCGCAGAAGTGGTCCTGCAACTTTATCCGCCTCCATCCAGTCT
ATTAATTGTTGCCGGGAAGCTAGAGTAAGTAGTTCGCCAGTTAATAGTTTGCGCAACGTTGTTGCCATTG
CTACAGGCATCGTGGTGTCACGCTCGTCGTTTGGTATGGCTTCATTCAGCTCCGGTTCCCAACGATCAAG
GCGAGTTACATGATCCCCCATGTTGTGCAAAAAAGCGGTTAGCTCCTTCGGTCCTCCGATCGTTGTCAGA
AGTAAGTTGGCCGCAGTGTTATCACTCATGGTTATGGCAGCACTGCATAATTCTCTTACTGTCATGCCAT
CCGTAAGATGCTTTTCTGTGACTGGTGAGTACTCAACCAAGTCATTCTGAGAATAGTGTATGCGGCGACC
GAGTTGCTCTTGCCCGGCGTCAATACGGGATAATACCGCGCCACATAGCAGAACTTTAAAAGTGCTCATC
ATTGGAAAACGTTCTTCGGGGCGAAAACTCTCAAGGATCTTACCGCTGTTGAGATCCAGTTCGATGTAAC
CCACTCGTGCACCCAACTGATCTTCAGCATCTTTTACTTTCACCAGCGTTTCTGGGTGAGCAAAAACAGG
AAGGCAAAATGCCGCAAAAAAGGGAATAAGGGCGACACGGAAATGTTGAATACTCATACTCTTCCTTTTT
CAATATTATTGAAGCATTTATCAGGGTTATTGTCTCATGAGCGGATACATATTTGAATGTATTTAGAAAA
ATAAACAAATAGGGGTTCCGCGCACATTTCCCCGAAAAGTGCCACCTGACGTC
Features (pLannotate 1.2.2; 21 found; start..end, strand, type, name):
     28..80      -  misc_feature   bom (fragment): basis of mobility region from pBR322
    235..614     +  enhancer       CMV enhancer: human cytomegalovirus immediate early enhancer
    615..818     +  promoter       CMV promoter: human cytomegalovirus (CMV) immediate early promoter
    814..847     +  LTR            5' LTR (truncated) (fragment): truncated 5' long terminal repeat (LTR) from HIV-1
    863..881     +  promoter       T7 promoter: promoter for bacteriophage T7 RNA polymerase
    910..935     +  CDS            3xFLAG (fragment): three tandem FLAG® epitope tags
    955..2139    +  CDS            Spo11: SPO11_MOUSE - Experimental evidence at protein level: Swiss-Prot protein existence level 1. [Isoform 4]: In contrast to isoform 1, does not mediate DNA cleavage that forms the double-strand breaks (DSB) that initiate meiotic recombination. From Mus musculus (Mouse).
   2198..2422    +  polyA_signal   bGH poly(A) signal: bovine growth hormone polyadenylation signal
   2426..2447    +  promoter       SV40 promoter (fragment): SV40 enhancer and early promoter
   2468..2896    +  rep_origin     f1 ori (sequence partly withheld): f1 bacteriophage origin of replication; arrow indicates direction of (+) strand synthesis
   2910..3239    +  promoter       SV40 promoter: SV40 enhancer and early promoter
   3288..4313    +  CDS            HygR: aminoglycoside phosphotransferase from E. coli; aph(4)-Ia; confers resistance to hygromycin
   4323..4448    +  CDS            ble (fragment): BLE_KLEPN - Experimental evidence at protein level: Swiss-Prot protein existence level 1. Binding protein with a strong affinity to the bleomycin family of antibiotics. Binds to CL990; an antimitotic-antibiotic compound. From Klebsiella pneumoniae.
   4443..4564    +  polyA_signal   SV40 poly(A) signal: SV40 polyadenylation signal
   4637..4653    -  protein_bind   lac operator: The lac repressor binds to the lac operator to inhibit transcription in E. coli. This inhibition can be relieved by adding lactose or isopropyl-β-D-thiogalactopyranoside (IPTG). lac repressor encoded by lacI
   4661..4691    -  promoter       lac promoter: promoter for the E. coli lac operon
   4706..4727    -  protein_bind   CAP binding site: CAP binding activates transcription in the presence of cAMP. E. coli catabolite activator protein
   4740..4832    -  CDS            lacI (fragment): lac repressor; lacI; The lac repressor binds to the lac operator to inhibit transcription in E. coli. This inhibition can be relieved by adding lactose or isopropyl-β-D-thiogalactopyranoside (IPTG).
   5015..5603    -  rep_origin     ori: high-copy-number ColE1/pMB1/pBR322/pUC origin of replication
   5774..6634    -  CDS            AmpR: β-lactamase; bla; confers resistance to ampicillin, carbenicillin, and related antibiotics
   6635..6739    -  promoter       AmpR promoter: bla
