[The description below was written by a language model from this plasmid's Addgene catalogue record and pLannotate feature annotations shown in this document.]
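Description:
pZZMP122 is a mammalian expression plasmid built on the pcDNA3.1(+) backbone for producing a catalytically altered form of mouse SPO11, the topoisomerase-like protein that makes the DNA double-strand breaks initiating meiotic recombination. The 1,185 bp Spo11 open reading frame carries a Y138F substitution ("SPO11-YF"). The record gives no rationale for the mutation, but tyrosine-to-phenylalanine changes of this kind are typically used to remove the catalytic tyrosine that attacks the DNA backbone, giving a cleavage-defective control. An N-terminal FLAG tag precedes the coding sequence. The annotation software matches it as a fragment of 3xFLAG, consistent with a shorter FLAG epitope. The tag allows detection and affinity purification.

Expression is driven by the human CMV immediate-early enhancer and promoter and terminated by the bovine growth hormone polyadenylation signal. A T7 promoter lies just upstream of the insert, allowing in vitro transcription or sequencing. The short "HIV-1 5' LTR" and several other fragment calls (bom, lacI, ble) are probably small backbone remnants or incidental matches rather than functional elements.

A separate SV40 early promoter and SV40 poly(A) signal flank a hygromycin resistance gene, so the sequenced plasmid appears to carry the hygromycin-selectable version of the backbone for selection in mammalian cells, a detail the catalogue fields do not mention. The SV40 promoter region also includes the SV40 origin, and an f1 origin is present. In E. coli the plasmid is maintained at high copy from a ColE1/pUC-type origin with ampicillin selection. The associated work concerns reconstitution of SPO11-dependent double-strand break formation, suggesting this construct serves to express and purify the mutant protein from mammalian cells.
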