Addgene plasmid #231756: pZZMP122
Purpose: Mammalian expression of SPO11-YF
Depositing lab: Scott Keeney. Publication: Reconstitution of SPO11-dependent double-strand break formation. Zheng Z, Zheng L, Arter M, Liu K, Yamada S, Ontoso D, Kim S, Keeney S. bioRxiv [Preprint]. 2024 Nov 21:2024.11.20.624382. doi: 10.1101/2024.11.20.624382. PubMed 39605552.
Backbone
  Vector backbone: pCDNA3.1 (+)
  Backbone manufacturer: Thermo Fisher
  Vector type: Mammalian Expression
Growth in bacteria
  Bacterial resistance: Ampicillin, 100 μg/mL
  Growth temperature: 37°C
  Growth strain: DH5alpha
  Copy number: High Copy
Gene/Insert
  Gene/Insert name: SPO11-YF
  Species: M. musculus (mouse)
  Insert size (bp): 1185
  Mutation: Y138F
  Entrez Gene: Spo11 (a.k.a. AI449549, Spo11a, Spo11b)
  Tag / fusion protein: Flag (N terminal on insert)
  Cloning method: Gibson Cloning
Terms and licenses: Academic/Nonprofit Terms; Industry Terms: Not Available to Industry
Depositor comments: Please visit https://doi.org/10.1101/2024.11.20.624382 for bioRxiv preprint.
How to cite: pZZMP122 was a gift from Scott Keeney (Addgene plasmid # 231756 ; http://n2t.net/addgene:231756 ; RRID:Addgene_231756)
